>Addgene plasmid #83477 | pML104-NatMx3 | addgene partial sequence | sequence record 161218 | T3 5'-GCAATTAACCCTCACTAAAGG-3'
CGCGGACAATCTTTGAAAGATAATGTATGATTATGCTTTCACTCATATTTATACAGAAACTTGATGTTTT
CTTTCGAGTATATACAAGGTGATTACATGTACGTTTGAAGTACAACTCTAGATTTTGTAGTGCCCTCTTG
GGCTAGCGGTAAAGGTGCGCATTTTTTCACACCCTACAATGTTCTGTTCAAAAGATTTTGGTCAAACGCT
GTAGAAGTGAAAGTTGGTGCGCATGTTTCGGCGTTCGAAACTTCTCCGCAGTGAAAGATAAATGATCAGA
ATCGATGCATTTAAATAGCAAGTTAAAATAAGGCTAGTCCGTTATCAACTTGAAAAAGTGGCACCGAGTC
GGTGGTGCTTTTTTTGTTTTTTATGTCTTCGAGTCATGTAATTAGTTATAAGCATGTGAGCTAAGACACT
GTAATTGCCAATCTAAACGATACCACGGCCGCTCTAGAGAAATGGGGAGCGATTTGCAGGCATTTGCTCG
GCATGCCGGTAGAGGTGTGGTCAATAAGAGCGACCTCATGCTATACCTGAGAAAGCAACCTGACCTACAG
GAAAGAGTTACTCAAGAATAAGAATTTTCGTTTTAAAACCTAAGAGTCACTTTAAAATTTGTATACACTT
ATTTTTTTTATAACTTATTTAATAATAAAAATCATAAATCATAAGAAATTCGCCTCGAGAGTCTAGGATC
CGGAACTACCTACCTTGCGCTTTTTCTTGGGAGCTCCCTCATCCCCTCCGAGCTGTGAGAGGTCAATCCG
AGTTTCGTAAAGTCCGGTGATGCTCTGGTGGATGAGGGTGGCGTCCAGCACTTCTTTGGTGGAGGTATAG
CG
