>Addgene plasmid #83477 | pML104-NatMx3 | addgene partial sequence | sequence record 161224 | pRS-marker 5'-cggcatcagagcagattgta-3'
TTCATCATTTTTTTTTTATTCTTTTTTTTGATTTCGGTTTCCTTGAAATTTTTTTGATTCGGTAATCTCC
GAACAGAAGGAAGAACGAAGGAAGGAGCACAGACTTAGATTGGTATATATACGCATGCTTGCCTCGTCCC
CGCCGGGTCACCCGGCCAGCGACATGGAGGCCCAGAATACCCTCCTTGACAGTCTTGACGTGCGCAGCTC
AGGGGCATGATGTGACTGTCGCCCGTACATTTAGCCCATACATCCCCATGTATAATCATTTGCATCCATA
CATTTTGATGGCCGCACGGCGCGAAGCAAAAATTACGGCTCCTCGCTGCAGACCTGCGAGCAGGGAAACG
CTCCCCTCACAGACGCGTTGAATTGTCCCCACGCCGCGCCCCTGTAGAGAAATATAAAAGGTTAGGATTT
GCCACTGAGGTTCTTCTTTCATATACTTCCTTTTAAAATCTTGCTAGGATACAGTTCTCACATCACATCC
GAACATAAACAACCATGGGTACCACTCTTGACGACACGGCTTACCGGTACCGCACCAGTGTCCCGGGGGA
CGCCGAGGCCATCGAGGCACTGGATGGGTCCTTCACCACCGACACCGTCTTCCGCGTCACCGCCACCGGG
GACGGCTTCACCCTGCGGGAGGTGCCGGTGGACCCGCCCCTGACCAAGGTGTTCCCCGACGACGAATCGG
ACGACGAATCGGACGACGGGGAGGACGGCGACCCGGACTCCCGGACGTTCGTCGCGTACGGGGACGACGG
CGACCTGGCGGGCTTCGTGGTCGTCTCGTACTCCGGCTGGAACCGCCGGCTGACCGTCGAGGACATCGAG
GTCGCCCCGGAGCACCGGGG
