[The description below was written by a language model from this plasmid's Addgene catalogue record.]
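Description:
pML104-NatMx3 is a yeast expression plasmid for CRISPR/Cas9 genome editing, built on the pRSII426 backbone and derived from the earlier plasmid pML104. It differs from its parent only in its yeast selectable marker: the URA3 auxotrophic marker was replaced with the NatMX3 cassette by Gibson assembly. NatMX3 confers resistance to nourseothricin, a dominant drug selection, so the plasmid can be used in prototrophic or wild yeast strains that lack a ura3 mutation. In E. coli it is maintained as a high-copy plasmid under ampicillin selection. The pRS426-series backbones are generally 2μ-based episomal yeast shuttle vectors, and one of the listed sequencing primers implies an f1 origin, but no feature table is provided, so these elements are not itemised in the record.

The payload combines two functions on a single plasmid: a Cas9 expression cassette and a guide RNA expression cassette. The guide cassette contains BclI and SwaI restriction sites, between which a user-designed guide sequence is inserted to direct Cas9 to a chosen genomic locus. BclI cleavage is blocked by Dam methylation, which is why the depositor notes that plasmid intended for guide cloning must come from a dam-deficient E. coli strain. The record does not state which promoters drive Cas9 or the guide RNA, the origin or codon usage of the Cas9 gene, or any tags or localisation signals. Typical use is to clone a target-specific guide, transform yeast under nourseothricin selection, and obtain Cas9-mediated cleavage for genome editing.
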