Addgene plasmid #83477: pML104-NatMx3
Purpose: Expresses Cas9 and contains guide RNA expression cassette with BclI-SwaI cloning sites for guide sequence cloning; Contains NatMX3 marker for yeast transformation.
Depositing lab: Patricia Wittkopp. Depositing organization: University of Michigan.
Backbone
  Vector backbone: pRSII426
  Vector type: Yeast Expression
  Selectable markers: nourseothricin (nat)
Growth in bacteria
  Bacterial resistance: Ampicillin, 100 μg/mL
  Growth temperature: 37°C
  Growth strain: NEB dam-/dcm-
  Growth instructions: Growth in dam- E.coli cells is preferred
  Copy number: High Copy
Gene/Insert
  Gene/Insert name: NatMx3
  Cloning method: Gibson Cloning
  Sequencing primers: 5′ pRS-marker; 3′ F1ori-F
Resource information
  A portion of this plasmid was derived from a plasmid made by: Addgene plasmid #67638 pML104, deposited by John Wyrick
Terms and licenses: Academic/Nonprofit Terms; Industry Terms: Not Available to Industry
Depositor comments: This plasmid is similar to pML104 except that the URA3 marker has been switched for NatMx3 marker using Gibson Assembly. Cloning of guide sequence using BclI-SwaII restriction sites requires growth in dam- E. coli cells.
How to cite: pML104-NatMx3 was a gift from Patricia Wittkopp (Addgene plasmid # 83477 ; http://n2t.net/addgene:83477 ; RRID:Addgene_83477)
